>Addgene plasmid #29480 | GFP-Tog | depositor full sequence | sequence record 13752 | Author sequence
TAGTTATTAATAGTAATCAATTACGGGGTCATTAGTTCATAGCCCATATATGGAGTTCCGCGTTACATAA
CTTACGGTAAATGGCCCGCCTGGCTGACCGCCCAACGACCCCCGCCCATTGACGTCAATAATGACGTATG
TTCCCATAGTAACGCCAATAGGGACTTTCCATTGACGTCAATGGGTGGAGTATTTACGGTAAACTGCCCA
CTTGGCAGTACATCAAGTGTATCATATGCCAAGTACGCCCCCTATTGACGTCAATGACGGTAAATGGCCC
GCCTGGCATTATGCCCAGTACATGACCTTATGGGACTTTCCTACTTGGCAGTACATCTACGTATTAGTCA
TCGCTATTACCATGGTGATGCGGTTTTGGCAGTACATCAATGGGCGTGGATAGCGGTTTGACTCACGGGG
ATTTCCAAGTCTCCACCCCATTGACGTCAATGGGAGTTTGTTTTGGCACCAAAATCAACGGGACTTTCCA
AAATGTCGTAACAACTCCGCCCCATTGACGCAAATGGGCGGTAGGCGTGTACGGTGGGAGGTCTATATAA
GCAGAGCTGGTTTAGTGAACCGTCAGATCCGCTAGCGCTACCGGACTCAGATCTCGAGCTCAAGCTTCGA
ATTCTGCAGTCGACGGTACCGCGGAATTCTAAGGAAAACCTGGAAGCACAATGGGAGATGACAGTGAGTG
GTTGAAACTGCCAGTTGATCAGAAATGTGAACACAAGCTGTGGAAAGCAAGGTTAAGTGGGTATGAAGAG
GCCCTGAAGATCTTCCAGAAAATAAAGGATGAAAAGAGCCCAGAGTGGTCCAAATTTTTAGGATTGATCA
AAAAATTTGTCACTGATTCCAATGCAGTGGTTCAATTGAAAGGATTAGAAGCTGCACTTGTTTATGTTGA
AAATGCCCATGTAGCAGGAAAAACCACAGGAGAAGTTGTGTCAGGTGTTGTAAGTAAGGTGTTCAATCAA
CCTAAAGCTAAAGCCAAGGAGCTGGGCATAGAGATCTGTCTTATGTACATAGAGATTGAGAAAGGAGAGG
CTGTTCAAGAAGAGCTCCTGAAAGGCTTGGACAATAAGAATCCCAAGATCATAGTGGCCTGTATAGAGAC
ACTGAGGAAAGCCTTAAGTGAATTTGGTTCCAAAATCATCTTGCTTAAGCCAATTATCAAAGTGTTGCCA
AAACTCTTTGAGTCTCGAGAGAAGGCTGTTCGAGATGAAGCCAAACTAATTGCTGTGGAGATTTACAGAT
GGATTCGGGATGCTCTGAGACCCCCATTACAAAATATAAACTCTGTTCAGTTGAAAGAACTAGAAGAAGA
ATGGGTCAAACTGCCAACAAGTGCTCCTAGACCTACTCGATTTCTTCGTTCCCAACAAGAACTAGAAGCT
AAATTGGAACAACAACAGTCTGCTGGTGGAGATGCTGAAGGAGGTGGTGATGATGGTGATGAGGTGCCAC
AAATAGATGCTTATGAGCTTTTAGAAGCTGTAGAAATCCTTTCCAAACTTCCCAAAGACTTTTATGACAA
AATTGAGGCAAAAAAATGGCAAGAGAGAAAAGAGGCCCTGGAGTCTGTAGAAGTACTAATAAAAAACCCC
AAACTGGAAGCTGGCGATTATGCAGATTTAGTAAAAGCATTAAAGAAGGTTGTTGGAAAGGACACCAATG
TCATGTTGGTGGCTTTGGCAGCAAAATGTCTTACTGGCCTGGCTGTTGGGCTAAGGAAGAAATTTGGACA
ATATGCAGGACATGTTGTGCCAACCATCTTGGAGAAATTCAAAGAGAAGAAACCTCAAGTGGTACAAGCC
CTGCAGGAGGCAATTGATGCAATCTTCCTTACTACCACACTACAGAACATCAGTGAGGATGTTTTAGCAG
TAATGGATAATAAAAATCCAACCATCAAGCAGCAGACATCTCTTTTTATTGCAAGAAGTTTCCGCCACTG
CACTGCTTCTACCCTGCCAAAGAGCTTGCTAAAGCCCTTTTGTGCTGCACTACTTAAGCACATCAATGAT
TCTGCTCCTGAAGTCAGAGATGCCGCATTTGAAGCATTGGGTACTGCTTTGAAGGTGGTTGGCGAGAAAG
CAGTAAAACCATTCCTAGCTGATGTGGACAAACTCAAGCTTGATAAGATCAAAGAATGTTCAGAAAAGGT
AGAACTGATACATGGTAAGAAAGCTGGACTAGCTGCTGATAAGAAGGAATTCAAACCTCTGCCTGGAAGG
ACTGCTGCTTCAGGGGCTGCAGGAGATAAGGACACAAAGGACATTTCTGCACCCAAACCAGGACCTCTAA
AAAAGGCACCTGCTGCTAAGGCTGGTGGGCCACCAAAAAAGGGGAAACCAGCTGCACCAGGAGGCGCAGG
GAATACTGGAACCAAGAACAAGAAAGGACTGGAGACTAAAGAAATAGTGGAGCCTGAGCTCTCGATAGAA
GTATGCGAAGAAAAAGCTTCAGCTGTTCTTCCCCCTACCTGTATACAGCTTCTTGACAGCAGTAACTGGA
AAGAAAGGCTGGCTTGTATGGAAGAGTTCCAGAAGGCTGTTGAGCTAATGGACCGAACTGAAATGCCATG
CCAGGCATTAGTGAGGATGCTAGCCAAGAAACCTGGATGGAAAGAAACTAATTTTCAGGTGATGCAAATG
AAGCTTCATATAGTTGCTTTGATTGCCCAGAAGGGAAATTTTTCCAAAACGTCAGCTCAGGTTGTATTAG
ATGGCCTTGTGGACAAGATTGGAGATGTGAAATGTGGGAACAATGCAAAAGAAGCTATGACAGCAATAGC
CGAAGCCTGTATGTTACCATGGACTGCTGAACAGGTTGTGTCAATGGCTTTCTCACAAAAGAATCCCAAA
AATCAGTCAGAAACTCTGAATTGGCTATCAAATGCCATAAAAGAATTTGGTTTTTCTGGGTTGAATGTCA
AAGCTTTCATTAGCAATGTGAAGACAGCTCTTGCTGCAACAAACCCAGCTGTGAGGACTGCTGCCATAAC
CCTGCTTGGCGTGATGTATCTGTATGTTGGTCCCTCTTTGCGAATGTTCTTTGAGGATGAGAAGCCTGCC
CTCCTATCCCAGATAGATGCAGAATTTGAGAAGATGCAGGGACAAAGTCCACCTGCTCCAACCAGAGGAA
TTTCCAAGCATAGCACAAGTGGTACAGATGAAGGAGAAGATGGAGATGAACCAGATGACGGGAGCAATGA
TGTCGTTGATCTTTTGCCGAGGACGGAGATCAGTGATAAAATCACTTCAGAGTTGGTATCTAAGATTGGT
GATAAGAATTGGAAGATTAGGAAAGAAGGCCTAGATGAAGTGGCAGGTATTATTAATGACGCAAAATTTA
TCCAACCGAATATAGGTGAACTTCCAACTGCCTTGAAGGGTCGACTCAATGATTCAAATAAAATCTTGGT
ACAGCAAACGCTGAATATCCTGCAACAACTGGCAGTAGCCATGGGCCCAAATATTAAGCAACATGTAAAA
AATTTAGGCATCCCTATCATCACAGTCCTTGGAGACAGCAAGAACAATGTTCGAGCTGCTGCCCTAGCGA
CTGTGAATGCTTGGGCAGAACAGACTGGCATGAAGGAATGGCTGGAAGGAGAAGATCTTTCTGAAGAGCT
CAAAAAGGAAAATCCTTTCTTGAGGCAAGAGCTTCTGGGCTGGCTGGCTGAGAAACTACCTACTCTTCGT
TCCACCCCTACAGACCTTATCCTTTGTGTTCCTCATCTCTACTCCTGCCTAGAAGATCGAAATGGAGATG
TGCGAAAGAAGGCCCAAGATGCCTTGCCATTCTTCATGATGCATTTAGGATATGAAAAAATGGCCAAGGC
TACTGGGAAACTAAAGCCAACTTCTAAAGATCAGGTATTGGCCATGCTAGAGAAAGCCAAAGTTAACATG
CCAGCCAAGCCTGCTCCACCCACTAAAGCAACTTCTAAACCAATGGGAGGGTCCGCTCCAGCCAAATTCC
AGCCTGCATCAGCACCTGCTGAAGATTGTATTTCCAGCAGTACAGAACCCAAACCTGATCCAAAAAAGGC
CAAAGCTCCAGGATTATCCTCTAAAGCAAAGAGTGCACAAGGGAAGAAGATGCCAAGCAAAACCAGCTTA
AAGGAGGATGAAGACAAATCCGGGCCTATTTTTATTGTTGTTCCAAATGGAAAAGAGCAAAGGATGAAAG
ATGAAAAAGGATTGAAGGTGCTAAAGTGGAATTTTACTACCCCACGGGATGAATACATTGAGCAACTAAA
GACTCAAATGTCTAGCTGTGTGGCTAAATGGTTACAAGATGAGATGTTTCACTCAGACTTTCAGCATCAT
AACAAAGCCCTTGCTGTTATGGTTGATCACTTGGAGAGTGAAAAAGAAGGAGTTATTGGTTGCCTGGATC
TTATCTTAAAGTGGCTTACCCTGAGGTTTTTTGACACCAATACAAGCGTCCTGATGAAAGCACTAGAATA
TTTAAAATTGCTCTTCACCTTGCTAAGTGAAGAAGAATATCATCTTACTGAGAATGAAGCATCTTCCTTC
ATCCCCTATCTTGTCGTCAAGGTTGGAGAACCAAAGGATGTCATTCGTAAAGATGTTCGTGCCATCCTGA
ACCGGATGTGCCTTGTCTACCCAGCTAGCAAGATGTTTCCCTTTATCATGGAAGGAACCAAATCCAAAAA
CTCTAAGCAGAGAGCAGAGTGCCTGGAAGAGCTGGGATGTCTGGTTGAGTCCTATGGCATGAATGTTTGC
CAACCAACCCCAGGAAAAGCCTTAAAGGAAATAGCTGTTCACATAGGAGACCGTGACAATGCTGTACGCA
ATGCTGCACTCAACACCATTGTAACGGTGTACAATGTACATGGGGATCAGGTGTTCAAACTGATTGGAAA
TCTTTCTGAAAAGGATATGAGCATGCTCGAGGAGAGGATTAAGCGGTCAGCAAAGAGACCCTCTGCTGCA
CCAATAAAACAGGTGGAAGAGAAACCTCAGCGTGCACAGAACATAAGCTCCAATGCCAACATGTTACGCA
AGGGACCAGCTGAGGACATGTCTTCCAAACTCAACCAAGCCCGAAGCATGAGTGGGCATCCTGAGGCAGC
CCAGATGGTCCGCCGAGAATTCCAGCTGGATCTAGATGAGATTGAGAATGACAATGGTACAGTCCGATGT
GAAATGCCAGAACTTGTTCAGCACAAACTGGATGACATTTTTGAGCCAGTCCTTATTCCTGAACCCAAGA
TCCGGGCTGTTTCTCCACACTTCGATGACATGCACAGTAATACAGCATCCACAATCAATTTCATTATCTC
CCAAGTAGCCAGTGGTGACATCAACACAAGTATCCAAGCTCTGACACAGCTGTTTCAGATAGAGAGCCTT
GCCCGGGAGGCCTCCACTGGAGTACTAAAAGACCTAATGCATGGCCTCATCACCTTAATGCTGGATTCTC
GGATTGAAGATCTTGAGGAAGGACAACAGGTCATCCGCTCTGTGAACCTCTTGGTGGTGAAGGTTCTGGA
GAAGTCAGACCAGACCAACATCCTGAGTGCCCTACTTGTTTTGCTCCAAGACAGCCTGCTAGCAACAGCC
AGTTCTCCCAAATTCTCAGAGCTTGTTATGAAGTGTCTCTGGAGAATGGTTCGACTGTTGCCTGATACCA
TCAATAGCATTAACCTAGACAGAATTCTTCTGGATATCCACATTTTCATGAAGGTCTTCCCCAAAGAGAA
ACTGAAGCAATGCAAAAGTGAATTTCCCATAAGGACCCTAAAGACCCTGCTACACACCTTATGCAAATTA
AAAGGGCCCAAGATCCTGGACCACCTAACGATGATCGACAACAAAAACGAGTCTGAGCTGGAGGCCCATC
TCTGCCGGATGATGAAGCACAGTATGGACCAGACTGGGAGCAAGTCTGATAAGGAAACAGCAAAGGGAGC
ATCTCGAATAGATGCAAAATCATCAAAGGCCAAAGTGAATGATTTCTTAGCTGAGATTTTTAAGAAGATT
GGCTCTAAAGAAAACACTAAAGAGGGACTAGCAGAGTTATATGAATATAAGAAGAAATACTCAGATGCTG
ACATTGAACCATTTCTGAAAAATTCCTCACAGTTCTTCCAGAGCTATGTCGAAAGAGGCCTTCGGGTGAT
TGAGATGGAGAGGGAGGGCAAAGGTCGTATTTCCACTTCAACAGGCATCTCCCCTCAGATGGAAGTCACA
TGTGTGCCCACGCCCACAAGCACAGTGTCCTCCATAGGTAACACAAATGGGGAAGAAGTGGGGCCATCTG
TCTACTTGGAAAGGCTAAAGATCCTCCGACAGCGATGTGGTCTGGACAACACAAAGCAAGATGACCGACC
TCCTTTGACCTCTTTGCTCTCCAAACCAGCAGTTCCTACTGTCGCCTCTTCCACAGACATGCTCCACAGC
AAACTCTCTCAGCTCCGGGAGTCACGGGAGCAGCACCAGCATTCAGACCTGGATTCTAACCAGACTCACT
CTTCAGGAACTGTGACCTCCTCCTCCTCCACAGCTAACATAGACGACTTGAAAAAAAGACTGGAGAGAAT
AAAGAGCAGTCGCAAAGCGGATCCACCGGTCGCCACCATGGTGAGCAAGGGCGAGGAGCTGTTCACCGGG
GTGGTGCCCATCCTGGTCGAGCTGGACGGCGACGTAAACGGCCACAAGTTCAGCGTGTCCGGCGAGGGCG
AGGGCGATGCCACCTACGGCAAGCTGACCCTGAAGTTCATCTGCACCACCGGCAAGCTGCCCGTGCCCTG
GCCCACCCTCGTGACCACCCTGACCTACGGCGTGCAGTGCTTCAGCCGCTACCCCGACCACATGAAGCAG
CACGACTTCTTCAAGTCCGCCATGCCCGAAGGCTACGTCCAGGAGCGCACCATCTTCTTCAAGGACGACG
GCAACTACAAGACCCGCGCCGAGGTGAAGTTCGAGGGCGACACCCTGGTGAACCGCATCGAGCTGAAGGG
CATCGACTTCAAGGAGGACGGCAACATCCTGGGGCACAAGCTGGAGTACAACTACAACAGCCACAACGTC
TATATCATGGCCGACAAGCAGAAGAACGGCATCAAGGTGAACTTCAAGATCCGCCACAACATCGAGGACG
GCAGCGTGCAGCTCGCCGACCACTACCAGCAGAACACCCCCATCGGCGACGGCCCCGTGCTGCTGCCCGA
CAACCACTACCTGAGCACCCAGTCCGCCCTGAGCAAAGACCCCAACGAGAAGCGCGATCACATGGTCCTG
CTGGAGTTCGTGACCGCCGCCGGGATCACTCTCGGCATGGACGAGCTGTACAAGTAAAGCGGCCGCGACT
CTAGATCATAATCAGCCATACCACATTTGTAGAGGTTTTACTTGCTTTAAAAAACCTCCCACACCTCCCC
CTGAACCTGAAACATAAAATGAATGCAATTGTTGTTGTTAACTTGTTTATTGCAGCTTATAATGGTTACA
AATAAAGCAATAGCATCACAAATTTCACAAATAAAGCATTTTTTTCACTGCATTCTAGTTGTGGTTTGTC
CAAACTCATCAATGTATCTTAAGGCGTAAATTGTAAGCGTTAATATTTTGTTAAAATTCGCGTTAAATTT
TTGTTAAATCAGCTCATTTTTTAACCAATAGGCCGAAATCGGCAAAATCCCTTATAAATCAAAAGAATAG
ACCGAGATAGGGT
[37 nt withheld, positions 7714-7750]
AAAGAACGTGGACTCCAACGTCAAAGG
[49 nt withheld, positions 7778-7826]
T
[91 nt withheld, positions 7828-7918]
G
[124 nt withheld, positions 7920-8043]
CAGGTGGCACTTTTCGGGGAAATGTGCGCGGAACCCCTATTTGTTTATTTTTCTAAATACATTCAAATAT
GTATCCGCTCATGAGACAATAACCCTGATAAATGCTTCAATAATATTGAAAAAGGAAGAGTCCTGAGGCG
GAAAGAACCAGCTGTGGAATGTGTGTCAGTTAGGGTGTGGAAAGTCCCCAGGCTCCCCAGCAGGCAGAAG
TATGCAAAGCATGCATCTCAATTAGTCAGCAACCAGGTGTGGAAAGTCCCCAGGCTCCCCAGCAGGCAGA
AGTATGCAAAGCATGCATCTCAATTAGTCAGCAACCATAGTCCCGCCCCTAACTCCGCCCATCCCGCCCC
TAACTCCGCCCAGTTCCGCCCATTCTCCGCCCCATGGCTGACTAATTTTTTTTATTTATGCAGAGGCCGA
GGCCGCCTCGGCCTCTGAGCTATTCCAGAAGTAGTGAGGAGGCTTTTTTGGAGGCCTAGGCTTTTGCAAA
GATCGATCAAGAGACAGGATGAGGATCGTTTCGCATGATTGAACAAGATGGATTGCACGCAGGTTCTCCG
GCCGCTTGGGTGGAGAGGCTATTCGGCTATGACTGGGCACAACAGACAATCGGCTGCTCTGATGCCGCCG
TGTTCCGGCTGTCAGCGCAGGGGCGCCCGGTTCTTTTTGTCAAGACCGACCTGTCCGGTGCCCTGAATGA
ACTGCAAGACGAGGCAGCGCGGCTATCGTGGCTGGCCACGACGGGCGTTCCTTGCGCAGCTGTGCTCGAC
GTTGTCACTGAAGCGGGAAGGGACTGGCTGCTATTGGGCGAAGTGCCGGGGCAGGATCTCCTGTCATCTC
ACCTTGCTCCTGCCGAGAAAGTATCCATCATGGCTGATGCAATGCGGCGGCTGCATACGCTTGATCCGGC
TACCTGCCCATTCGACCACCAAGCGAAACATCGCATCGAGCGAGCACGTACTCGGATGGAAGCCGGTCTT
GTCGATCAGGATGATCTGGACGAAGAGCATCAGGGGCTCGCGCCAGCCGAACTGTTCGCCAGGCTCAAGG
CGAGCATGCCCGACGGCGAGGATCTCGTCGTGACCCATGGCGATGCCTGCTTGCCGAATATCATGGTGGA
AAATGGCCGCTTTTCTGGATTCATCGACTGTGGCCGGCTGGGTGTGGCGGACCGCTATCAGGACATAGCG
TTGGCTACCCGTGATATTGCTGAAGAGCTTGGCGGCGAATGGGCTGACCGCTTCCTCGTGCTTTACGGTA
TCGCCGCTCCCGATTCGCAGCGCATCGCCTTCTATCGCCTTCTTGACGAGTTCTTCTGAGCGGGACTCTG
GGGTTCGAAATGACCGACCAAGCGACGCCCAACCTGCCATCACGAGATTTCGATTCCACCGCCGCCTTCT
ATGAAAGGTTGGGCTTCGGAATCGTTTTCCGGGACGCCGGCTGGATGATCCTCCAGCGCGGGGATCTCAT
GCTGGAGTTCTTCGCCCACCCTAGGGGGAGGCTAACTGAAACACGGAAGGAGACAATACCGGAAGGAACC
CGCGCTATGACGGCAATAAAAAGACAGAATAAAACGCACGGTGTTGGGTCGTTTGTTCATAAACGCGGGG
TTCGGTCCCAGGGCTGGCACTCTGTCGATACCCCACCGAGACCCCATTGGGGCCAATACGCCCGCGTTTC
TTCCTTTTCCCCACCCCACCCCCCAAGTTCGGGTGAAGGCCCAGGGCTCGCAGCCAACGTCGGGGCGGCA
GGCCCTGCCATAGCCTCAGGTTACTCATATATACTTTAGATTGATTTAAAACTTCATTTTTAATTTAAAA
GGATCTAGGTGAAGATCCTTTTTGATAATCTCATGACCAAAATCCCTTAACGTGAGTTTTCGTTCCACTG
AGCGTCAGACCCCGTAGAAAAGATCAAAGGATCTTCTTGAGATCCTTTTTTTCTGCGCGTAATCTGCTGC
TTGCAAACAAAAAAACCACCGCTACCAGCGGTGGTTTGTTTGCCGGATCAAGAGCTACCAACTCTTTTTC
CGAAGGTAACTGGCTTCAGCAGAGCGCAGATACCAAATACTGTCCTTCTAGTGTAGCCGTAGTTAGGCCA
CCACTTCAAGAACTCTGTAGCACCGCCTACATACCTCGCTCTGCTAATCCTGTTACCAGTGGCTGCTGCC
AGTGGCGATAAGTCGTGTCTTACCGGGTTGGACTCAAGACGATAGTTACCGGATAAGGCGCAGCGGTCGG
GCTGAACGGGGGGTTCGTGCACACAGCCCAGCTTGGAGCGAACGACCTACACCGAACTGAGATACCTACA
GCGTGAGCTATGAGAAAGCGCCACGCTTCCCGAAGGGAGAAAGGCGGACAGGTATCCGGTAAGCGGCAGG
GTCGGAACAGGAGAGCGCACGAGGGAGCTTCCAGGGGGAAACGCCTGGTATCTTTATAGTCCTGTCGGGT
TTCGCCACCTCTGACTTGAGCGTCGATTTTTGTGATGCTCGTCAGGGGGGCGGAGCCTATGGAAAAACGC
CAGCAACGCGGCCTTTTTACGGTTCCTGGCCTTTTGCTGGCCTTTTGCTCACATGTTCTTTCCTGCGTTA
TCCCCTGATTCTGTGGATAACCGTATTACCGCCATGCAT
Features (pLannotate 1.2.2; 14 found; start..end, strand, type, name):
     61..364     +  enhancer       CMV enhancer: human cytomegalovirus immediate early enhancer
    365..568     +  promoter       CMV promoter: human cytomegalovirus (CMV) immediate early promoter
    591..654     +  misc_feature   MCS (fragment): multiple cloning site
    681..6596    +  CDS            CKAP5: CKAP5_HUMAN - Also known as KIAA0097. Experimental evidence at protein level: Swiss-Prot protein existence level 1. Binds to the plus end of microtubules and regulates microtubule dynamics and microtubule organization. Acts as processive microtubule polymerase. Promotes cytoplasmic microtubule nucleation and elongation. Plays a major role in organizing spindle poles. In spindle formation protects kinetochore microtubules from depolymerization by KIF2C and has an essential role in centrosomal microtubule assembly independently of KIF2C activity. Contributes to centrosome integrity. Acts as comp
   6618..7337    +  CDS            EGFP: the original enhanced GFP (Yang et al., 1996) mammalian codon-optimized
   7354..7437    +  CDS            large T antigen (fragment): large T antigen from SV40 (simian virus 40)
   7460..7581    +  polyA_signal   SV40 poly(A) signal: SV40 polyadenylation signal
   7615..8043    -  rep_origin     f1 ori (sequence partly withheld): f1 bacteriophage origin of replication; arrow indicates direction of (+) strand synthesis
   8070..8174    +  promoter       AmpR promoter: bla
   8176..8533    +  promoter       SV40 promoter: SV40 enhancer and early promoter
   8568..9362    +  CDS            NeoR/KanR: aminoglycoside phosphotransferase from Tn5; aph(3')-II (or nptII); confers resistance to neomycin, kanamycin, and G418 (Geneticin®)
   9383..9535    +  CDS            ble (fragment): BLE_KLEPN - Experimental evidence at protein level: Swiss-Prot protein existence level 1. Binding protein with a strong affinity to the bleomycin family of antibiotics. Binds to CL990; an antimitotic-antibiotic compound. From Klebsiella pneumoniae.
   9594..9641    +  polyA_signal   HSV TK poly(A) signal: herpes simplex virus thymidine kinase polyadenylation signal (Cole and Stacy, 1985)
   9970..10558   +  rep_origin     ori: high-copy-number ColE1/pMB1/pBR322/pUC origin of replication
