[The description below was written by a language model from this plasmid's Addgene catalogue record and pLannotate feature annotations shown in this document.]
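Description:
GFP-Tog is a mammalian expression plasmid built on the Clontech pEGFP-N1 backbone that expresses human ch-TOG (CKAP5) fused at its C terminus to EGFP. The roughly 5.9 kb ch-TOG coding sequence was inserted between the KpnI and BamHI sites of the multiple cloning site, both of which are retained, giving a total construct of about 10.7 kb. Transcription is driven by the human cytomegalovirus immediate early enhancer and promoter, and the CKAP5 open reading frame is followed shortly downstream by the mammalian codon-optimized EGFP sequence. The transcript is terminated by the SV40 polyadenylation signal. Despite the name, the fluorescent protein therefore sits after ch-TOG rather than before it.

The backbone carries a high-copy ColE1/pUC-type origin for propagation in E. coli and an f1 origin. A single NeoR/KanR (Tn5 aminoglycoside phosphotransferase) gene is preceded by both a bacterial bla promoter and the SV40 enhancer/early promoter and followed by the HSV TK polyadenylation signal. This arrangement gives kanamycin selection in bacteria and G418 selection in transfected mammalian cells. The short large T antigen and ble fragments in the annotation are probably sequence matches within the backbone rather than functional genes.

The insert differs from the reference sequence at four positions (K19R, E118G, G254R, K1834R), which the depositor attributes to database errors or polymorphisms. CKAP5 is a microtubule plus-end-binding polymerase involved in spindle pole organization that protects kinetochore microtubules from depolymerization by KIF2C (MCAK). The construct was deposited with a study of MCAK at the tips of polymerizing microtubules, which fits use in imaging ch-TOG localization in living or fixed cells.
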