Addgene plasmid #29480: GFP-Tog
Depositing lab: Linda Wordeman. Publication: MCAK associates with the tips of polymerizing microtubules. Moore AT, Rankin KE, von Dassow G, Peris L, Wagenbach M, Ovechkina Y, Andrieux A, Job D, Wordeman L. J Cell Biol. 2005 May 9. 169(3):391-7. 10.1083/jcb.200411089 PubMed 15883193.
Backbone
  Vector backbone: pEGFP-N1
  Backbone manufacturer: Clontech
  Backbone size w/o insert (bp): 4714
  Vector type: Mammalian Expression
Growth in bacteria
  Bacterial resistance: Kanamycin, 50 μg/mL
  Growth temperature: 37°C
  Growth strain: DH5alpha
  Copy number: High Copy
Gene/Insert
  Gene/Insert name: ch-TOG
  Species: H. sapiens (human)
  Insert size (bp): 5950
  Mutation: K19R, E118G, G254R, K1834R
  Entrez Gene: CKAP5 (a.k.a. CHTOG, MSPS, TOG, TOGp, ch-TOG)
  Tag / fusion protein: EGFP (C terminal on backbone)
  Cloning method: Restriction Enzyme; 5′ cloning site KpnI (not destroyed); 3′ cloning site BamHI (not destroyed)
  Sequencing primers: 5′ CMV_fwd_primer
Resource information
  A portion of this plasmid was derived from a plasmid made by: Christian Larroque INSERM, Montpellier, France
Terms and licenses: Academic/Nonprofit Terms; Industry Terms: Not Available to Industry
Depositor comments: Depositor believes the mutations in Tog are the results of either errors in database sequences or polymorphisms.
How to cite: GFP-Tog was a gift from Linda Wordeman (Addgene plasmid # 29480 ; http://n2t.net/addgene:29480 ; RRID:Addgene_29480)
