>Addgene plasmid #29480 | GFP-Tog | addgene partial sequence | sequence record 126705 | CMV-F 5'-CGCAAATGGGCGGTAGGCGTG-3'
ACCGTCAGATCCGCTAGCGCTACCGGACTCAGATCTCGAGCTCAAGCTTCGAATTCTGCAGTCGACGGTA
CCGCGGGATTCTAAGGAAAACCTGGAAGCACAATGGGAGATGACAGTGAGTGGTTGAAACTGCCAGTTGA
TCAGAAATGTGAACACAGGCTGTGGAAAGCAAGGTTAAGTGGGTATGAAGAGGCCCTGAAGATCTTCCAG
AAAATAAAGGATGAAAAGAGCCCAGAGTGGTCCAAATTTTTAGGATTGATCAAAAAATTTGTCACTGATT
CCAATGCAGTGGTTCAATTGAAGGGATTAGAAGCTGCACTTGTTTATGTTGAAAATGCCCATGTAGCAGG
AAAAACCACAGGAGAAGTTGTGTCAGGTGTTGTAAGTAAGGTGTTCAATCAACCTAAAGCTAAAGCCAAG
GAGCTGGGCATAGAGATCTGTCTTATGTACATAGGGATTGAGAAAGGAGAGGCTGTTCAAGAAGAGCTCC
TGAAAGGCTTGGACAATAAGAATCCCAAGATCATAGTGGCCTGTATAGAGACACTGAGGAAAGCCTTAAG
TGAATTTGGTTCCAAAATCATCTTGCTTAAGCCAATTATCAAAGTGTTGCCAAAACTCTTTGAGTCTCGA
GAGAAGGCTGTTCGAGATGAAGCCAAACTAATTGCTGTGGAGATTTACAGATGGATTCGGGATGCTCTGA
GACCCCCATTACAAAATATAAACTCTGTTCAGTTGAAAGAACTAGAAGAGGAATGGGTCAAACTGCCAAC
AAGTGCTCCTAGACCTACTCG
