>Addgene plasmid #29480 | GFP-Tog | addgene partial sequence | sequence record 126707 | EGFP-N 5'-CGTCGCCGTCCAGCTCGACCAG-3'
CCTTGCTCACCATGGTGGCGACCGGTGGATCCGCTTTGCGACTGCTCTTTATTCTCTCCAGTCTTTTTTT
CAAGTCGTCTATGTTAGCTGTGGAGGAGGAGGAGGTCACAGTTCCTGAAGAGTGAGTCTGGTTAGAATCC
AGGTCTGAATGCTGGTGCTGCTCCCGTGACTCCCGGAGCTGAGAGAGTTTGCTGTGGAGCATGTCTGTGG
AAGAGGCGACAGTAGGAACTGCTGGTTTGGAGAGCAAAGAGGTCAAAGGAGGTCGGTCATCTTGCTTTGT
GTTGTCCAGACCACATCGCTGTCGGAGGATCTTTAGCCTTTCCAAGTAGACAGATGGCCCCACTTCTTCC
CCATTTGTGTTACCTATGGAGGACACTGTGCTTGTGGGCGTGGGCACACATGTGACTTCCATCTGAGGGG
AGATGCCTGTTGAAGTGGAAATACGACCTCTGCCCTCCCTCTCCATCTCAATCACCCGAAGGCCTCTTTC
GACATAGCTCTGGAAGAACTGTGAGGAATTTTTCAGAAATGGTTCAATGTCAGCATCTGAGTATTTCTTC
TTATATTCATATAACTCTGCTAGTCCCTCTTTAGTGTTTTCTTTAGAGCCAATCTTCTTAAAAATCTCAG
CTAAGAAATCATTCACTTTGGCCTTTGATGATTTTTCATCTATTCGAGATGCTCCCTTTTCTGTTTCCTT
ATCAGACTTGCTCCCAGTCTGGTCCATACTGTGCTT
